>Addgene plasmid #158511 | pZA33 | addgene full sequence | sequence record 309664 | Addgene NGS Result
GGGACACGAAGTGGTTTAAACTATCAGTGTTTGACAGGATATATTGGCGGGTAAACCTAAGAGAAAAGAG
CGTTTATTAGAATAATCGGATATTTAAAAGGGCGTGAAAAGGTTTATCCGTTCGTCCATTTGTATGTGCC
AACCACAGGAACCGTAAAAAGGCCGCGTTGCTGGCGTTTTTCCATAGGCTCCGCCCCCCTGACGAGCATC
ACAAAAATCGACGCTCAAGTCAGAGGTGGCGAAACCCGACAGGACTATAAAGATACCAGGCGTTTCCCCC
TGGAAGCTCCCTCGTGCGCTCTCCTGTTCCGACCCTGCCGCTTACCGGATACCTGTCCGCCTTTCTCCCT
TCGGGAAGCGTGGCGCTTTCTCATAGCTCACGCTGTAGGTATCTCAGTTCGGTGTAGGTCGTTCGCTCCA
AGCTGGGCTGTGTGCACGAACCCCCCGTTCAGCCCGACCGCTGCGCCTTATCCGGTAACTATCGTCTTGA
GTCCAACCCGGTAAGACACGACTTATCGCCACTGGCAGCAGCCACTGGTAACAGGATTAGCAGAGCGAGG
TATGTAGGCGGTGCTACAGAGTTCTTGAAGTGGTGGCCTAACTACGGCTACACTAGAAGGACAGTATTTG
GTATCTGCGCTCTGCTGAAGCCAGTTACCTTCGGAAAAAGAGTTGGTAGCTCTTGATCCGGCAAACAAAC
CACCGCTGGTAGCGGTGGTTTTTTTGTTTGCAAGCAGCAGATTACGCGCAGAAAAAAAGGATCTCAAGAA
GATCCTTTGATCTTTTCTACGGGGTCTGACGCTCAGTGGAACGAAAACTCACGTTAAGGGATTTTGGTCA
TGAGATTATCAAAAAGGATCTTCACCTAGATCCTTTTAAATTAAAAATGAAGTTTTAAATCAATCTAAAG
TATATATGAGTAAACTTGGTCTGACAGCTAAAACAATTCATCCAGTAAAATATAATATTTTATTTTCTCC
CAATCAGGCTTGATCCCCAGTAAGTCAAAAAATAGCTCGACATACTGTTCTTCCCCGATATCCTCCCTGA
TCGACCGGACGCAGAAGGCAATGTCATACCACTTGTCCGCCCTGCCGCTTCTCCCAAGATCAATAAAGCC
ACTTACTTTGCCATCTTTCACAAAGATGTTGCTGTCTCCCAGGTCGCCGTGGGAAAAGACAAGTTCCTCT
TCGGGCTTTTCCGTCTTTAAAAAATCATACAGCTCGCGCGGATCTTTAAATGGAGTGTCCTCTTCCCAGT
TTTCGCAATCCACATCGGCCAGATCGTTATTCAGTAAGTAATCCAATTCGGCTAAGCGGCTGTCTAAGCT
ATTCGTATAGGGACAATCCGATATGTCGATGGAGTGAAAGAGCCTGATGCACTCCGCATACAGCTCGATA
ATCTTTTCAGGGCTTTGTTCATCTTCATACTCTTCCGAGCAAAGGACGCCATCGGCCTCACTCATGAGCA
GATTGCTCCAGCCATCATGCCGTTCAAAGTGCAGGACCTTTGGAACAGGCAGCTTTCCTTCCAGCCATAG
CATCATGTCCTTTTCCCGTTCCACATCATAGGTGGTCCCTTTATACCGGCTGTCCGTCATTTTTAAATAT
AGGTTTTCATTTTCTCCCACCAGCTTATATACCTTAGCAGGAGACATTCCTTCCGTATCTTTTGCGCAGC
GGTATTTTTCGATCAGTTTTTTCAATTCCGGTGATATTCTCATTTTAGCCATACTCTTCCTTTTTCAATA
TTATTGAAGCATTTATCAAGGTTATTGTCTCATGAGCGGATACATATTTGAATGTATTTAGAAAAATAAA
CAAATAGGGGTTCCGCGCACGAATTGGCCAGCGCTGCCATTTTTGGGGTGAGGCCGTTCGCGGCCGAGGG
GCGCAGCCCCTGGGGGGATGGGAGCTCGGTGCCTTGATGTGGGCGCCGGCGGTCGAGTGGCGACGGCGCG
GCTTGTCCGCGCCCTGGTAGATTGCCTGGCCGTAGGCCAGCCATTTTTGAGCGGCCAGCGGCCGCGATAG
GCCGACGCGAAGCGGCGGGGCGTAGGGAGCGCAGCGACCGAAGGGTAGGCGCTTTTTGCAGCTCTTCGGC
TGTGCGCTGGCCAGACAGTTATGCACAGGCCAGGCGGGTTTTAAGAGTTTTAATAAGTTTTAAAGAGTTT
TAGGCGGAAAAATCGCCTTTTTTCTCTTTTATATCAGTCACTTACATGTGTGACCGGTTCCCAATGTACG
GCTTTGGGTTCCCAATGTACGGGTTCCGGTTCCCAATGTACGGCTTTGGGTTCCCAATGTACGTGCTATC
CACAGGAAAGAAGCTTTTTCGACCTTTTTCCCCTGCTAGGGCAATTTGCCCTAGCATCTGCTCCGTACAT
TAGGAACCGGCGGATGCTTCGCCCTCGATCAGGTTGCGGTAGCGCATGACTAGGATCGGGCCAGCCTGCC
CCGCCTCCTCCTTCAAATCGTACTCCGGCAGGTCATTTGACCCGATCAGCTTGCGCACGGTGAAACAGAA
CTTCTTGAACTCTCCGGCGCTGCCACTGCGTTCGTAGATCGTCTTGAACAACCATCTGGCTTCTGCCTTG
CCTGCGGCGCGGCGTGCCAGGCGGTAGAGAAAACGGCCGATGCCGGGATCGATCAAAAAGTAATCGGGGT
GAACCGTCAGCACGTCCGGGTTCTTGCCTTCTGTGATCTCGCGGTACATCCAATCAGCTAGCTCGATCTC
GATGTACTCCGGCCGCCCGGTTTCGCTCTTTACGATCTTGTAGCGGCTAATCAAGGCTTCACCCTCGGAT
ACCGTCACCAGGCGGCCGTTCTTGGCCTTCTTCGTACGCTGCATGGCAACGTGCGTGGTGTTTAACCGAA
TGCAGGTTTCTACCAGGTCGTCTTTCTGCTTTCCGCCATCGGCTCGCCGGCAGAACTTGAGTACGTCCGC
AACGTGTGGACGGAACACGCGGCCGGGCTTGTCTCCCTTCCCTTCCCGGTATCGGTTCATGGATTCGGTT
AGATGGGAAACCGCCATCAGTACCAGGTCGTAATCCCACACACTGGCCATGCCGGCCGGCCCTGCGGAAA
CCTCTACGTGCCCGTCTGGAAGCTCGTAGCGGATCACCTCGCCAGCTCGTCGGTCACGCTTCGACAGACG
GAAAACGGCCACGTCCATGATGCTGCGACTATCGCGGGTGCCCACGTCATAGAGCATCGGAACGAAAAAA
TCTGGTTGCTCGTCGCCCTTGGGCGGCTTCCTAATCGACGACGCACCGGCTGCCGGCGGTTGCCGGGATT
CTTTGCGGATTCGATCAGCGGCCGCTTGCCACGATTCACCGGGGCGTGCTTCTGCCTCGATGCGTTGCCG
CTGGGCGGCCTGCGCGGCCTTCAACTTCTCCACCAGGTCATCACCCAGCGCCGCGCCGATTTGTACCGGG
CCGGATGGTTTGCGACCGCTCACGCCGATTCCTCGGGCTTGGGGGTTCCAGTGCCATTGCAGGGCCGGCA
GACAACCCAGCCGCTTACGCCTGGCCAACCGCCCGTTCCTCCACACATGGGGCATTCCACGGCGTCGGTG
CCTGGTTGTTCTTGATTTTCCATGCCGCCTCCTTTAGCCGCTAAAATTCATCTACTCATTTATTCATTTG
CTCATTTACTCTGGTAGCTGCGCGATGTATTCAGATAGCAGCTCGGTAATGGTCTTGCCTTGGCGTACCG
CGTACATCTTCAGCTTGGTGTGATCCTCCGCCGGCAACTGAAAGTTGACCCGCTTCATGGCTGGCGTGTC
TGCCAGGCTGGCCAACGTTGCAGCCTTGCTGCTGCGTGCGCTCGGACGGCCGGCACTTAGCGTGTTTGTG
CTTTTGCTCATTTTCTCTTTACCTCATTAACTCAAATGAGTTTTGATTTAATTTCAGCGGCCAGCGCCTG
GACCTCGCGGGCAGCGTCGCCCTCGGGTTCTGATTCAAGAACGGTTGTGCCGGCGGCGGCAGTGCCTGGG
TAGCTCACGCGCTGCGTGATACGGGACTCAAGAATGGGCAGCTCGTACCCGGCCAGCGCCTCGGCAACCT
CACCGCCGATGCGCGTGCCTTTGATCGCCCGCGACACGACAAAGGCCGCTTGTAGCCTTCCATCCGTGAC
CTCAATGCGCTGCTTAACCAGCTCCACCAGGTCGGCGGTGGCCCATATGTCGTAAGGGCTTGGCTGCACC
GGAATCAGCACGAAGTCGGCTGCCTTGATCGCGGACACAGCCAAGTCCGCCGCCTGGGGCGCTCCGTCGA
TCACTACGAAGTCGCGCCGGCCGATGGCCTTCACGTCGCGGTCAATCGTCGGGCGGTCGATGCCGACAAC
GGTTAGCGGTTGATCTTCCCGCACGGCCGCCCAATCGCGGGCACTGCCCTGGGGATCGGAATCGACTAAC
AGAACATCGGCCCCGGCGAGTTGCAGGGCGCGGGCTAGATGGGTTGCGATGGTCGTCTTGCCTGACCCGC
CTTTCTGGTTAAGTACAGCGATAACCTTCATGCGTTCCCCTTGCGTATTTGTTTATTTACTCATCGCATC
ATATACGCAGCGACCGCATGACGCAAGCTGTTTTACTCAAATACACATCACCTTTTTAGACGGCGGCGCT
CGGTTTCTTCAGCGGCCAAGCTGGCCGGCCAGGCCGCCAGCTTGGCATCAGACAAACCGGCCAGGATTTC
ATGCAGCCGCACGGCTGATGGGCTGCCTGTATCGAGTGGTGATTTTGTGCCGAGCTGCCGGTCGGGGAGC
TGTTGGCTGGCTGGTGGCAGGATATATTGTGGTGTAAACAAATTGACGCTTAGACAACTTAATAACACAT
TGCGGACGTTTTTAATGTACTGGGGTGGATGCAGTGGGCCCCACTCTGTGTGCCGAATTCGGATCCGGAG
AGCGGAGAATTAAGGGAGTCACGTTATGACCCCCGCCGATGACGCGGGACAAGCCGTTTTACGTTTGGAA
CTGACAGAACCGCAACGTTGAAGGAGCCACTCAGCCGCGGGTTTCTGGAGTTTAATGAGCTAAGCACATA
CGTCAGAAACCATTATTGCGCGTTCAAAAGTCGCCTAAGGTCACTATCAGCTAGCAAATATTTCTTGTCA
AAAATGCTCCACTGACGTTCCATAAATTCCCCTCGGTATCCAATTAGAGTCTCATATTCACTCTCAATCC
AAATAATCTGCACCGGATCTGGATCGTTTCGCATGATTGAACAAGATGGATTGCACGCAGGTTCTCCGGC
CGCTTGGGTGGAGAGGCTATTCGGCTATGACTGGGCACAACAGACAATCGGCTGCTCTGATGCCGCCGTG
TTCCGGCTGTCAGCGCAGGGGCGCCCGGTTCTTTTTGTCAAGACCGACCTGTCCGGTGCCCTGAATGAAC
TCCAGGACGAGGCAGCGCGGCTATCGTGGCTGGCCACGACGGGCGTTCCTTGCGCAGCTGTGCTCGACGT
TGTCACTGAAGCGGGAAGGGACTGGCTGCTATTGGGCGAAGTGCCGGGGCAGGATCTCCTGTCATCTCAC
CTTGCTCCTGCCGAGAAAGTATCCATCATGGCTGATGCAATGCGGCGGCTGCATACGCTTGATCCGGCTA
CCTGCCCATTCGACCACCAAGCGAAACATCGCATCGAGCGAGCACGTACTCGGATGGAAGCCGGTCTTGT
CGATCAGGATGATCTGGACGAAGAGCATCAGGGGCTCGCGCCAGCCGAACTGTTCGCCAGGCTCAAGGCG
CGTATGCCCGACGGCGAGGATCTCGTCGTGACTCATGGCGATGCCTGCTTGCCGAATATCATGGTGGAAA
ATGGCCGCTTTTCTGGATTCATCGACTGTGGCCGGCTGGGTGTGGCGGACCGCTATCAGGACATAGCGTT
GGCTACCCGTGATATTGCTGAAGAGCTTGGCGGCGAATGGGCTGACCGCTTCCTCGTGCTTTACGGTATC
GCCGCTCCCGATTCGCAGCGCATCGCCTTCTATCGCCTTCTTGACGAGTTCTTCTGAGCGGGTCTGGATC
TAGAGTCAAGCAGATCGTTCAAACATTTGGCAATAAAGTTTCTTAAGATTGAATCCTGTTGCCGGTCTTG
CGATGATTATCATATAATTTCTGTTGAATTACGTTAAGCATGTAATAATTAACATGTAATGCATGACGTT
ATTTATGAGATGGGTTTTTATGATTAGAGTCCCGCAATTATACATTTAATACGCGATAGAAAACAAAATA
TAGCGCGCAAACTAGGATAAATTATCGCGCGCGGTGTCATCTATGTTACTAGATCGACGCTGCAAGAATT
CAAGCTTGGAGGAATTCCAATCCCACAAAAATCTGAGCTTAACAGCACAGTTGCTCCTCTCAGAGCAGAA
TCGGGTATTCAACACCCTCATATCAACTACTACGTTGTGTATAACGGTCCACATGCCGGTATATACGATG
ACTGGGGTTGTACAAAGGCGGCAACAAACGGCGTTCCCGGAGTTGCACACAAGAAATTTGCCACTATTAC
AGAGGCAAGAGCAGCAGCTGACGCGTACACAACAAGTCAGCAAACAGACAGGTTGAACTTCATCCCCAAA
GGAGAAGCTCAACTCAAGCCCAAGAGCTTTGCTAAGGCCCTAACAAGCCCACCAAAGCAAAAAGCCCACT
GGCTCACGCTAGGAACCAAAAGGCCCAGCAGTGATCCAGCCCCAAAAGAGATCTCCTTTGCCCCGGAGAT
TACAATGGACGATTTCCTCTATCTTTACGATCTAGGAAGGAAGTTCGAAGGTGAAGGTGACGACACTATG
TTCACCACTGATAATGAGAAGGTTAGCCTCTTCAATTTCAGAAAGAATGCTGACCCACAGATGGTTAGAG
AGGCCTACGCAGCAAGTCTCATCAAGACGATCTACCCGAGTAACAATCTCCAGGAGATCAAATACCTTCC
CAAGAAGGTTAAAGATGCAGTCAAAAGATTCAGGACTAATTGCATCAAGAACACAGAGAAAGACATATTT
CTCAAGATCAGAAGTACTATTCCAGTATGGACGATTCAAGGCTTGCTTCATAAACCAAGGCAAGTAATAG
AGATTGGAGTCTCTAAAAAGGTAGTTCCTACTGAATCTAAGGCCATGCATGGAGTCTAAGATTCAAATCG
AGGATCTAACAGAACTCGCCGTCAAGACTGGCGAACAGTTCATACAGAGTCTTTTACGACTCAATGACAA
GAAGAAAATCTTCGTCAACATGGTGGAGCACGACACTCTGGTCTACTCCAAAAATGTCAAAGATACAGTC
TCAGAAGATCAAAGGGCTATTGAGACTTTTCAACAAAGGATAATTTCGGGAAACCTCCTCGGATTCCATT
GCCCAGCTATCTGTCACTTCATCGAAAGGACAGTAGAAAAGGAAGGTGGCTCCTACAAATGCCATCATTG
CGATAAAGGAAAGGCTATCATTCAAGATCTCTCTGCCGACAGTGGTCCCAAAGATGGACCCCCACCCACG
AGGAGCATCGTGGAAAAAGAAGAGGTTCCAACCACGTCTACAAAGCAAGTGGATTGATGTGACATCTCCA
CTGACGTAAGGGATGACGCACAATCCCACTATCCTTCGCAAGACCCTTCCTCTATATAAGGAAGTTCATT
TCATTTGGAGAGGACACGCTCGAGTATAAGAGCTCATTTTTACAACAATTACCAACAACAACAAACAACA
AACAACATTACAATTACATTTACAATTATCGATACAATGGTGGACGCTGTTGTAACAGTGTTTTTAGAGA
AAACCTTGAACATCCTCGAAGAAAAAGGCCGAACCGTATCGGACTACCGAAAACAGTTGGAAGATTTGCA
AAGCGAATTGAAATATATGCAGTCTTTTCTCAAGGATGCAGAGAGGCAGAAGAGAACTAATGAAACGTTG
CGTACTCTTGTTGCGGATTTACGAGAACTGGTTTACGAAGCTGAGGATATACTTGTGGATTGTCAGCTCG
CGGATGGTGATGATGGGAACGAGCAAAGGTCATCAAATGCGTGGCTTTCGCGGCTTCATCCTGCCCGGGT
TCCGTTGCAGTACAAGAAAAGCAAACGTTTGCAAGAGATCAATGAGAGGATAACGAAAATAAAGAGTCAA
GTAGAGCCTTATTTCGAATTCATAACGCCGAGTAATGTTGGAAGAGATAATGGAACTGATCGGTGGAGCT
CTCCGGTGTATGATCATACTCAGGTGGTTGGTTTGGAAGGAGATAAAAGAAAAATCAAGGAGTGGCTCTT
TCGATCAAACGACAGCCAGCTTTTGATAATGGCCTTTGTTGGGATGGGAGGGCTAGGTAAAACTACAATC
GCTCAAGAAGTGTTCAATGACAAAGAGATCGAACATCGTTTCGAAAGAAGGATATGGGTGTCTGTGTCCC
AGACTTTTACTGAAGAACAGATCATGAGAAGCATATTGAGGAACTTGGGGGACGCGAGTGTTGGAGATGA
TATTGGAACATTGCTGAGAAAAATCCAGCAGTATCTTTTGGGGAAAAGGTACTTGATAGTTATGGACGAT
GTATGGGACAAGAATTTGAGCTGGTGGGACAAGATCTACCAAGGACTGCCTAGAGGACAAGGAGGTAGCG
TTATCGTGACCACAAGGTCGGAATCTGTAGCGAAAAGGGTGCAAGCGAGAGACGACAAGACTCACCGTCC
AGAGCTCCTTAGTCCTGATAACAGTTGGCTGCTGTTTTGTAATGTGGCATTTGCAGCAAATGACGGTACT
TGTGAGCGTCCCGAGCTAGAGGATGTTGGCAAGGAGATTGTAACGAAATGCAAAGGTTTGCCTTTGACAA
TCAAAGCGGTTGGTGGGTTACTTCTGTGCAAAGACCATGTCTATCATGAATGGAGACGAATTGCAGAGCA
TTTTCAGGATGAGCTAAGAGGAAACACTTCTGAAACTGACAATGTTATGTCATCTCTGCAGTTGAGCTAC
GATGAACTCCCTTCCCACCTTAAGTCGTGCATTCTCACGCTTTCGCTCTATCCAGAGGACTGTGTTATAC
CAAAACAACAACTAGTACATGGATGGATCGGAGAAGGTTTTGTCATGTGGAGAAACGGAAGATCTGCAAC
TGAATCTGGAGAGGACTGCTTTTCCGGGCTCACAAACAGGTGTCTAATAGAAGTTGTAGACAAAACCTAT
AGCGGAACCATCATCACTTGCAAGATTCATGACATGGTTCGTGATTTGGTGATCGATATAGCCAAGAAGG
ATTCGTTCTCTAACCCGGAAGGCCTCAACTGTCGTCACCTTGGGATTAGTGGAAACTTTGATGAGAAGCA
GATCAAAGTTAACCATAAGCTGAGAGGCGTAGTGTCAACAACTAAGACAGGTGAAGTGAACAAGCTCAAC
TCAGACTTAGCTAAGAAATTCACAGACTGCAAATATCTTCGGGTTCTCGATATCTCGAAATCCATATTTG
ATGCTCCTCTGTCTGAGATTTTGGATGAGATTGCAAGCCTTCAACACTTAGCATGTCTTAGTTTGAGCAA
CACACATCCGTTGATCCAGTTTCCTCGTTCCATGGAAGATCTCCACAACCTTCAGATTCTAGACGCAAGC
TACTGTCAGAATCTGAAACAACTTCAACCTTGCATCGTCTTGTTCAAGAAACTCCTTGTACTTGACATGA
CGAACTGTGGATCCCTTGAATGCTTCCCCAAGGGTATCGGAAGTCTCGTGAAGCTCGAAGTTCTGTTGGG
ATTTAAGCCAGCCAGGTCCAACAATGGGTGCAAGCTCAGTGAAGTGAAAAATCTCACAAACCTTCGGAAA
CTTGGTCTTTCTCTGACTCGTGGCGATCAGATAGAAGAGGAGGAGCTTGATTCTTTGATAAACCTAAGCA
AGCTGATGTCCATTTCGATCAACTGCTATGATAGCTACGGCGATGATCTCATAACCAAAATAGACGCCCT
TACTCCTCCACACCAGCTCCATGAGCTTTCTCTACAATTCTATCCTGGAAAGTCGAGTCCATCGTGGTTG
AGTCCTCACAAGCTTCCGATGTTGAGGTACATGTCAATATGTTCAGGTAATTTGGTGAAAATGCAGGAAC
CATTCTGGGGAAACGAGAATACTCACTGGAGAATTGAAGGTTTAATGTTAAGTTCATTGTCGGACCTAGA
CATGGACTGGGAAGTGCTGCAACAGTCAATGCCGTACCTGAGGACCGTGACCGCAAACTGGTGTCCAGAG
CTAGAGTCTTTCGCGATTGAAGATGTTGGCTTTAGAGGCGGAGTGTGGATGAAAACACCATTGCACAGAA
CCGGTTCGTACCCATACGATGTTCCTGACTATGCGGGCTATCCCTATGACGTCCCGGACTATGCAGGATT
GTATCCATATGACGTTCCAGATTACGCCACTAGAGCTGCTTACCCATACGATGTTCCTGACTATGCGGGC
TATCCCTATGACGTCCCGGACTATGCAGGATTGTATCCATATGACGTTCCAGATTACGCCTGAGCTTGTC
CTGCTTTAATGAGATATGCGAGAAGCCTATGATCGCATGATATTTGCTTTCAATTCTGTTGTGCACGTTG
TAAAAAACCTGAGCATGTGTAGCTCAGATCCTTACCGCCGGTTTCGGTTCATTCTAATGAATATATCACC
CGTTACTATCGTATTTTTATGAATAATATTCTCCGTTCAATTTACTGATTGTACCCTACTACTTATATGT
ACAATATTAAAATGAAAACAATATATTGTGCTGAATAGGTTTATAGCGACATCTATGATAGAGCGCCACA
ATAACAAACAATTGCGTTTTATTATTACAAATCCAATTTTAAAAAAAGCGGCAGAACCGGTCAAACCTAA
AAGACTGATTACATAAATCTTATTCAAATTTCAAAAGTGCCCCAGGGGCTAGTATCTACGACACACCGAG
CGGCGAACTAATAACGCTCACTGAAGGGAACTCCGGTTCCCCGCCGGCGCGCATGGGTGAGATTCCTTGA
AGTTGAGTATTGGCCGTCCGCTCTACCGAAAGTTACGGGCACCATTCAACCCGGTCCAGCACGGCGGCCG
GGTAACCGACTTGCTGCCCCGAGAATTATGCAGCATTTTTTTGGTGTATGTGGGCCCCAAATGAAGTGCA
GGTCAAACCTTGACAGTGACGACAAATCGTTGGGCGGGTCCAGGGCGAATTTTGCGACAACATGTCGAGG
CTCAGCAGGACCGCTACTAGAGGATGCACATGTGACCGA
Features (pLannotate 1.2.2; 20 found; start..end, strand, type, name):
     32..56      +  misc_feature   RB T-DNA repeat: right border repeat from nopaline C58 T-DNA
    179..767     -  rep_origin     ori: high-copy-number ColE1/pMB1/pBR322/pUC origin of replication
    938..1732    -  CDS            KanR: aminoglycoside phosphotransferase; aphA-3; confers resistance to kanamycin
   1733..1837    -  promoter       AmpR promoter: bla
   1854..1914    -  rep_origin     oriV (fragment): incP origin of replication
   2120..2314    -  rep_origin     pVS1 oriV: origin of replication for the Pseudomonas plasmid pVS1 (Heeb et al., 2000)
   2380..3453    -  CDS            pVS1 RepA: replication protein from the Pseudomonas plasmid pVS1 (Heeb et al., 2000)
   3882..4511    -  CDS            pVS1 StaA: stability protein from the Pseudomonas plasmid pVS1 (Heeb et al., 2000)
   4775..4799    +  misc_feature   LB T-DNA repeat: left border repeat from nopaline C58 T-DNA
   5009..5192    +  promoter       NOS promoter: nopaline synthase promoter NOS promoter
   5213..6004    +  CDS            neo: KKA2_KLEPN - Also known as kan, nptII. Experimental evidence at protein level: Swiss-Prot protein existence level 1. Resistance to kanamycin, neomycin, paromomycin, ribostamycin, butirosin and gentamicin B. From Klebsiella pneumoniae.
   6033..6285    +  terminator     NOS terminator: nopaline synthase terminator and poly(A) signal
   6311..7117    +  CDS            IBMP_CAMVB (fragment): Experimental evidence at protein level: Swiss-Prot protein existence level 1. Enhances the ribosomal termination-reinitiation event leading to the translation of major open reading frames on the polycistronic viral RNAs. From Cauliflower mosaic virus (strain Bari 1) (CaMV).
   7301..7646    +  promoter       CaMV 35S promoter: strong constitutive promoter from cauliflower mosaic virus
   7598..7644    +  promoter       minimal CaMV 35S promoter: minimal 35S promoter from cauliflower mosaic virus
   7675..7728    +  misc_feature   TMV Ω: translational enhancer from the tobacco mosaic virus 5'-leader sequence (Gallie et al., 1988)
   7737..10292   +  CDS            RPP13L4: R13L4_ARATH - Also known as ZAR1 From Arabidopsis thaliana (Mouse-ear cress).
  10299..10387   +  CDS            3xHA (fragment): three tandem HA epitope tags
  10401..10489   +  CDS            3xHA (fragment): three tandem HA epitope tags
  10501..11208   +  terminator     OCS terminator: octopine synthase terminator
