[The description below was written by a language model from this plasmid's Addgene catalogue record and pLannotate feature annotations shown in this document.]
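Description:
pZA33 is a binary T-DNA plant expression vector built on the Golden Gate backbone pICH86988, designed for in planta expression of Arabidopsis thaliana ZAR1 (HOPZ-ACTIVATED RESISTANCE 1, annotated as RPP13L4) carrying a C-terminal 6xHA tag. The roughly 11.2 kb plasmid is propagated in E. coli at high copy through a ColE1/pUC-type origin. It also carries the pVS1 origin with its RepA replication and StaA stability genes, the elements that normally allow maintenance in Agrobacterium. Bacterial selection is by kanamycin, through an aphA-3 aminoglycoside phosphotransferase gene driven by the bla promoter. A short incP oriV fragment is also annotated in the backbone.

Between the nopaline-type left and right T-DNA border repeats lie two expression units. Next to the left border, a NOS promoter–nptII (neo)–NOS terminator cassette provides kanamycin selection in plants. Downstream, ZAR1 is driven by the strong constitutive CaMV 35S promoter. The annotated CaMV open-reading-frame fragment just upstream most likely reflects extended viral sequence that forms part of a long 35S promoter, rather than an expressed protein. The TMV Ω leader follows the promoter to enhance translation, and the ZAR1 coding sequence is fused to two tandem 3xHA blocks that together make the 6xHA epitope. The octopine synthase terminator ends the unit.

ZAR1 is an NLR immune receptor that assembles into a resistosome. The associated work describes a vector system for studying the ZAR1 resistosome in Nicotiana benthamiana, and the HA tag allows immunodetection or pull-down of the protein. The record gives the cloning method only as restriction enzyme, with the cloning sites unknown.
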