Addgene plasmid #158511: pZA33
Purpose: In planta gene expression of Golden gate compatible A. thaliana ZAR1-6xHA. Km plant selection marker.
Depositing lab: Sophien Kamoun. Depositing organization: Sainsbury Laboratory, Norwich. Publication: A vector system for fast-forward studies of the HOPZ-ACTIVATED RESISTANCE1 (ZAR1) resistosome in the model plant Nicotiana benthamiana. Harant A, Pai H, Sakai T, Kamoun S, Adachi H. Plant Physiol. 2022 Jan 20;188(1):70-80. doi: 10.1093/plphys/kiab471. PubMed 34633454.
Backbone
  Vector backbone: pICH86988
  Backbone manufacturer: https://www.addgene.org/48076/
  Vector type: Plant Expression
Growth in bacteria
  Bacterial resistance: Kanamycin, 50 μg/mL
  Growth temperature: 37°C
  Growth strain: DH5alpha
  Copy number: High Copy
Gene/Insert
  Gene/Insert name: ZAR1-6xHA
  Species: A. thaliana (mustard weed)
  Entrez Gene: ZAR1 (a.k.a. HOPZ-ACTIVATED RESISTANCE 1, ZAR1)
  Tag / fusion protein: 6xHA (C terminal on insert)
  Cloning method: Restriction Enzyme; 5′ cloning site Unknown (unknown if destroyed)
Terms and licenses: Academic/Nonprofit Terms; Industry Terms: Not Available to Industry
How to cite: pZA33 was a gift from Sophien Kamoun (Addgene plasmid # 158511 ; http://n2t.net/addgene:158511 ; RRID:Addgene_158511)
